Addgene plasmid #211636: gRNA-POLQ-Halo
Purpose: sgRNA against POLQ
Depositing lab: Agnel Sfeir. Publication: RHINO directs MMEJ to repair DNA breaks in mitosis. Brambati A, Sacco O, Porcella S, Heyza J, Kareh M, Schmidt JC, Sfeir A. Science. 2023 Aug 11;381(6658):653-660. doi: 10.1126/science.adh3694. Epub 2023 Jul 13. PubMed 37440612.
Backbone
  Vector backbone: px330
  Backbone size w/o insert (bp): 8486
  Total vector size (bp): 8506
  Vector type: Mammalian Expression, CRISPR
Growth in bacteria
  Bacterial resistance: Ampicillin, 100 μg/mL
  Growth temperature: 37°C
  Growth strain: NEB Stable
  Copy number: Unknown
Gene/Insert
  Gene/Insert name: sgRNA POLQ
  gRNA/shRNA sequence: actccgacgcagaagattca
  Species: Synthetic
  Promoter: U6
  Cloning method: Unknown
  Sequencing primers: 5′ gactatcatatgcttaccgt
Terms and licenses: Academic/Nonprofit Terms; Industry Terms: Not Available to Industry
How to cite: gRNA-POLQ-Halo was a gift from Agnel Sfeir (Addgene plasmid # 211636 ; http://n2t.net/addgene:211636 ; RRID:Addgene_211636)
