[The description below was written by a language model from this plasmid's Addgene catalogue record and pLannotate feature annotations shown in this document.]
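Description:
gRNA-POLQ-Halo is a px330-based, all-in-one mammalian CRISPR expression plasmid of about 8.5 kb that delivers both a single guide RNA directed against POLQ and Streptococcus pyogenes Cas9. It is propagated in E. coli through a high-copy ColE1/pUC-type origin and selected with ampicillin via the bla (AmpR) gene and its own promoter. An f1 phage origin is also present. There is no mammalian selection marker in the annotated features, so the plasmid is suited to transient transfection rather than stable selection.

The 20-nt synthetic spacer sits between the human U6 RNA polymerase III promoter and the S. pyogenes gRNA scaffold, giving a complete sgRNA transcript; a second, partial scaffold fragment is annotated just downstream. A separate Pol II cassette drives Cas9. The annotation shows a CMV enhancer followed by a hybrid chicken β-actin/minute virus of mice intron, then the Cas9 coding sequence. The annotation tool splits Cas9 into contiguous N- and C-terminal segments, but together they form the full-length nuclease. The coding sequence is fused at its C-terminus to a bipartite nucleoplasmin nuclear localization signal and terminated by a bovine growth hormone polyadenylation signal. A single AAV2 inverted terminal repeat lies after the cassette; with only one ITR annotated, the plasmid is not configured as a packageable AAV genome.

The stated purpose is simply an sgRNA against POLQ. The "Halo" in the name suggests use in cutting the POLQ locus for HaloTag knock-in with a separate donor template, but the record does not state this, and no HaloTag sequence or homology arms are annotated in this plasmid.
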