Features (pLannotate 1.2.2; 17 found; start..end, strand, type, name):
    609..849     +  promoter       U6 promoter: RNA polymerase III promoter for human U6 snRNA
    879..954     +  misc_RNA       gRNA scaffold: guide RNA scaffold for the Streptococcus pyogenes CRISPR/Cas9 system
    961..1004    +  misc_RNA       gRNA scaffold (fragment): guide RNA scaffold for the Streptococcus pyogenes CRISPR/Cas9 system
   1051..1336    +  enhancer       CMV enhancer: human cytomegalovirus immediate early enhancer; contains an 18-bp deletion relative to the standard CMV enhancer
   1614..1841    +  intron         hybrid intron: hybrid between chicken β-actin (CBA) and minute virus of mice (MMV) introns (Gray et al., 2011)
   1979..3580    +  CDS            Cas9(N): N-terminal portion of Streptococcus pyogenes Cas9 (Zetsche et al., 2015)
   3581..6079    +  CDS            Cas9(C): C-terminal portion of Streptococcus pyogenes Cas9 (Zetsche et al., 2015)
   6080..6127    +  CDS            nucleoplasmin NLS: bipartite nuclear localization signal from nucleoplasmin
   6161..6272    +  polyA_signal   bGH poly(A) signal: bovine growth hormone polyadenylation signal
   6377..6517    +  repeat_region  AAV2 ITR: inverted terminal repeat of adeno-associated virus serotype 2 inverted
   6522..6573    -  misc_feature   bom (fragment): basis of mobility region from pBR322
   6592..7047    +  rep_origin     f1 ori (sequence partly withheld): f1 bacteriophage origin of replication; arrow indicates direction of (+) strand synthesis
   7048..7097    -  misc_feature   bom (fragment): basis of mobility region from pBR322
   7199..7234    -  CDS            rop (fragment): Rop protein, which maintains plasmids at low copy number; rop
   7329..7433    +  promoter       AmpR promoter: bla
   7434..8294    +  CDS            AmpR: β-lactamase; bla; confers resistance to ampicillin, carbenicillin, and related antibiotics
   8465..547     +  rep_origin     ori (across the origin): high-copy-number ColE1/pMB1/pBR322/pUC origin of replication
>Addgene plasmid #211636 | gRNA-POLQ-Halo | addgene full sequence | sequence record 420431 | Addgene NGS Result
AAAAAAACCACCGCTACCAGCGGTGGTTTGTTTGCCGGATCAAGAGCTACCAACTCTTTTTCCGAAGGTA
ACTGGCTTCAGCAGAGCGCAGATACCAAATACTGTTCTTCTAGTGTAGCCGTAGTTAGGCCACCACTTCA
AGAACTCTGTAGCACCGCCTACATACCTCGCTCTGCTAATCCTGTTACCAGTGGCTGCTGCCAGTGGCGA
TAAGTCGTGTCTTACCGGGTTGGACTCAAGACGATAGTTACCGGATAAGGCGCAGCGGTCGGGCTGAACG
GGGGGTTCGTGCACACAGCCCAGCTTGGAGCGAACGACCTACACCGAACTGAGATACCTACAGCGTGAGC
TATGAGAAAGCGCCACGCTTCCCGAAGGGAGAAAGGCGGACAGGTATCCGGTAAGCGGCAGGGTCGGAAC
AGGAGAGCGCACGAGGGAGCTTCCAGGGGGAAACGCCTGGTATCTTTATAGTCCTGTCGGGTTTCGCCAC
CTCTGACTTGAGCGTCGATTTTTGTGATGCTCGTCAGGGGGGCGGAGCCTATGGAAAAACGCCAGCAACG
CGGCCTTTTTACGGTTCCTGGCCTTTTGCTGGCCTTTTGCTCACATGTGAGGGCCTATTTCCCATGATTC
CTTCATATTTGCATATACGATACAAGGCTGTTAGAGAGATAATTGGAATTAATTTGACTGTAAACACAAA
GATATTAGTACAAAATACGTGACGTAGAAAGTAATAATTTCTTGGGTAGTTTGCAGTTTTAAAATTATGT
TTTAAAATGGACTATCATATGCTTACCGTAACTTGAAAGTATTTCGATTTCTTGGCTTTATATATCTTGT
GGAAAGGACGAAACACCGACTCCGACGCAGAAGATTCAGTTTTAGAGCTAGAAATAGCAAGTTAAAATAA
GGCTAGTCCGTTATCAACTTGAAAAAGTGGCACCGAGTCGGTGCTTTTTTGTTTTAGAGCTAGAAATAGC
AAGTTAAAATAAGGCTAGTCCGTTTTTAGCGCGTGCGCCAATTCTGCAGACAAATGGCTCTAGAGGTACC
CGTTACATAACTTACGGTAAATGGCCCGCCTGGCTGACCGCCCAACGACCCCCGCCCATTGACGTCAATA
GTAACGCCAATAGGGACTTTCCATTGACGTCAATGGGTGGAGTATTTACGGTAAACTGCCCACTTGGCAG
TACATCAAGTGTATCATATGCCAAGTACGCCCCCTATTGACGTCAATGACGGTAAATGGCCCGCCTGGCA
TTGTGCCCAGTACATGACCTTATGGGACTTTCCTACTTGGCAGTACATCTACGTATTAGTCATCGCTATT
ACCATGGTCGAGGTGAGCCCCACGTTCTGCTTCACTCTCCCCATCTCCCCCCCCTCCCCACCCCCAATTT
TGTATTTATTTATTTTTTAATTATTTTGTGCAGCGATGGGGGCGGGGGGGGGGGGGGGGCGCGCCRGGSG
GGGGGGGGGGGGGSGGGGGGSGGGGSGGGGSGRGGCGGRGAGGKGCGGCGGCAGCCAATCAGAGCGGCGC
GCTCCGAAAGTTTCCTTTTATGGCGAGGCGGCGGCGGCGGCGGCCCTATAAAAAGCGAAGCGCGCGGCGG
GCGGGAGTCGCTGCGCGCTGCCTTCGCCCCGTGCCCCGCTCCGCCGCCGCCTCGCGCCGCCCGCCCCGGC
TCTGACTGACCGCGTTACTCCCACAGGTGAGCGGGCGGGACGGCCCTTCTCCTCCGGGCTGTAATTAGCT
GAGCAAGAGGTAAGGGTTTAAGGGATGGTTGGTTGGTGGGGTATTAATGTTTAATTACCTGGAGCACCTG
CCTGAAATCACTTTTTTTCAGGTTGGACCGGTGCCACCATGGACTATAAGGACCACGACGGAGACTACAA
GGATCATGATATTGATTACAAAGACGATGACGATAAGATGGCCCCAAAGAAGAAGCGGAAGGTCGGTATC
CACGGAGTCCCAGCAGCCGACAAGAAGTACAGCATCGGCCTGGACATCGGCACCAACTCTGTGGGCTGGG
CCGTGATCACCGACGAGTACAAGGTGCCCAGCAAGAAATTCAAGGTGCTGGGCAACACCGACCGGCACAG
CATCAAGAAGAACCTGATCGGAGCCCTGCTGTTCGACAGCGGCGAAACAGCCGAGGCCACCCGGCTGAAG
AGAACCGCCAGAAGAAGATACACCAGACGGAAGAACCGGATCTGCTATCTGCAAGAGATCTTCAGCAACG
AGATGGCCAAGGTGGACGACAGCTTCTTCCACAGACTGGAAGAGTCCTTCCTGGTGGAAGAGGATAAGAA
GCACGAGCGGCACCCCATCTTCGGCAACATCGTGGACGAGGTGGCCTACCACGAGAAGTACCCCACCATC
TACCACCTGAGAAAGAAACTGGTGGACAGCACCGACAAGGCCGACCTGCGGCTGATCTATCTGGCCCTGG
CCCACATGATCAAGTTCCGGGGCCACTTCCTGATCGAGGGCGACCTGAACCCCGACAACAGCGACGTGGA
CAAGCTGTTCATCCAGCTGGTGCAGACCTACAACCAGCTGTTCGAGGAAAACCCCATCAACGCCAGCGGC
GTGGACGCCAAGGCCATCCTGTCTGCCAGACTGAGCAAGAGCAGACGGCTGGAAAATCTGATCGCCCAGC
TGCCCGGCGAGAAGAAGAATGGCCTGTTCGGAAACCTGATTGCCCTGAGCCTGGGCCTGACCCCCAACTT
CAAGAGCAACTTCGACCTGGCCGAGGATGCCAAACTGCAGCTGAGCAAGGACACCTACGACGACGACCTG
GACAACCTGCTGGCCCAGATCGGCGACCAGTACGCCGACCTGTTTCTGGCCGCCAAGAACCTGTCCGACG
CCATCCTGCTGAGCGACATCCTGAGAGTGAACACCGAGATCACCAAGGCCCCCCTGAGCGCCTCTATGAT
CAAGAGATACGACGAGCACCACCAGGACCTGACCCTGCTGAAAGCTCTCGTGCGGCAGCAGCTGCCTGAG
AAGTACAAAGAGATTTTCTTCGACCAGAGCAAGAACGGCTACGCCGGCTACATTGACGGCGGAGCCAGCC
AGGAAGAGTTCTACAAGTTCATCAAGCCCATCCTGGAAAAGATGGACGGCACCGAGGAACTGCTCGTGAA
GCTGAACAGAGAGGACCTGCTGCGGAAGCAGCGGACCTTCGACAACGGCAGCATCCCCCACCAGATCCAC
CTGGGAGAGCTGCACGCCATTCTGCGGCGGCAGGAAGATTTTTACCCATTCCTGAAGGACAACCGGGAAA
AGATCGAGAAGATCCTGACCTTCCGCATCCCCTACTACGTGGGCCCTCTGGCCAGGGGAAACAGCAGATT
CGCCTGGATGACCAGAAAGAGCGAGGAAACCATCACCCCCTGGAACTTCGAGGAAGTGGTGGACAAGGGC
GCTTCCGCCCAGAGCTTCATCGAGCGGATGACCAACTTCGATAAGAACCTGCCCAACGAGAAGGTGCTGC
CCAAGCACAGCCTGCTGTACGAGTACTTCACCGTGTATAACGAGCTGACCAAAGTGAAATACGTGACCGA
GGGAATGAGAAAGCCCGCCTTCCTGAGCGGCGAGCAGAAAAAGGCCATCGTGGACCTGCTGTTCAAGACC
AACCGGAAAGTGACCGTGAAGCAGCTGAAAGAGGACTACTTCAAGAAAATCGAGTGCTTCGACTCCGTGG
AAATCTCCGGCGTGGAAGATCGGTTCAACGCCTCCCTGGGCACATACCACGATCTGCTGAAAATTATCAA
GGACAAGGACTTCCTGGACAATGAGGAAAACGAGGACATTCTGGAAGATATCGTGCTGACCCTGACACTG
TTTGAGGACAGAGAGATGATCGAGGAACGGCTGAAAACCTATGCCCACCTGTTCGACGACAAAGTGATGA
AGCAGCTGAAGCGGCGGAGATACACCGGCTGGGGCAGGCTGAGCCGGAAGCTGATCAACGGCATCCGGGA
CAAGCAGTCCGGCAAGACAATCCTGGATTTCCTGAAGTCCGACGGCTTCGCCAACAGAAACTTCATGCAG
CTGATCCACGACGACAGCCTGACCTTTAAAGAGGACATCCAGAAAGCCCAGGTGTCCGGCCAGGGCGATA
GCCTGCACGAGCACATTGCCAATCTGGCCGGCAGCCCCGCCATTAAGAAGGGCATCCTGCAGACAGTGAA
GGTGGTGGACGAGCTCGTGAAAGTGATGGGCCGGCACAAGCCCGAGAACATCGTGATCGAAATGGCCAGA
GAGAACCAGACCACCCAGAAGGGACAGAAGAACAGCCGCGAGAGAATGAAGCGGATCGAAGAGGGCATCA
AAGAGCTGGGCAGCCAGATCCTGAAAGAACACCCCGTGGAAAACACCCAGCTGCAGAACGAGAAGCTGTA
CCTGTACTACCTGCAGAATGGGCGGGATATGTACGTGGACCAGGAACTGGACATCAACCGGCTGTCCGAC
TACGATGTGGACCATATCGTGCCTCAGAGCTTTCTGAAGGACGACTCCATCGACAACAAGGTGCTGACCA
GAAGCGACAAGAACCGGGGCAAGAGCGACAACGTGCCCTCCGAAGAGGTCGTGAAGAAGATGAAGAACTA
CTGGCGGCAGCTGCTGAACGCCAAGCTGATTACCCAGAGAAAGTTCGACAATCTGACCAAGGCCGAGAGA
GGCGGCCTGAGCGAACTGGATAAGGCCGGCTTCATCAAGAGACAGCTGGTGGAAACCCGGCAGATCACAA
AGCACGTGGCACAGATCCTGGACTCCCGGATGAACACTAAGTACGACGAGAATGACAAGCTGATCCGGGA
AGTGAAAGTGATCACCCTGAAGTCCAAGCTGGTGTCCGATTTCCGGAAGGATTTCCAGTTTTACAAAGTG
CGCGAGATCAACAACTACCACCACGCCCACGACGCCTACCTGAACGCCGTCGTGGGAACCGCCCTGATCA
AAAAGTACCCTAAGCTGGAAAGCGAGTTCGTGTACGGCGACTACAAGGTGTACGACGTGCGGAAGATGAT
CGCCAAGAGCGAGCAGGAAATCGGCAAGGCTACCGCCAAGTACTTCTTCTACAGCAACATCATGAACTTT
TTCAAGACCGAGATTACCCTGGCCAACGGCGAGATCCGGAAGCGGCCTCTGATCGAGACAAACGGCGAAA
CCGGGGAGATCGTGTGGGATAAGGGCCGGGATTTTGCCACCGTGCGGAAAGTGCTGAGCATGCCCCAAGT
GAATATCGTGAAAAAGACCGAGGTGCAGACAGGCGGCTTCAGCAAAGAGTCTATCCTGCCCAAGAGGAAC
AGCGATAAGCTGATCGCCAGAAAGAAGGACTGGGACCCTAAGAAGTACGGCGGCTTCGACAGCCCCACCG
TGGCCTATTCTGTGCTGGTGGTGGCCAAAGTGGAAAAGGGCAAGTCCAAGAAACTGAAGAGTGTGAAAGA
GCTGCTGGGGATCACCATCATGGAAAGAAGCAGCTTCGAGAAGAATCCCATCGACTTTCTGGAAGCCAAG
GGCTACAAAGAAGTGAAAAAGGACCTGATCATCAAGCTGCCTAAGTACTCCCTGTTCGAGCTGGAAAACG
GCCGGAAGAGAATGCTGGCCTCTGCCGGCGAACTGCAGAAGGGAAACGAACTGGCCCTGCCCTCCAAATA
TGTGAACTTCCTGTACCTGGCCAGCCACTATGAGAAGCTGAAGGGCTCCCCCGAGGATAATGAGCAGAAA
CAGCTGTTTGTGGAACAGCACAAGCACTACCTGGACGAGATCATCGAGCAGATCAGCGAGTTCTCCAAGA
GAGTGATCCTGGCCGACGCTAATCTGGACAAAGTGCTGTCCGCCTACAACAAGCACCGGGATAAGCCCAT
CAGAGAGCAGGCCGAGAATATCATCCACCTGTTTACCCTGACCAATCTGGGAGCCCCTGCCGCCTTCAAG
TACTTTGACACCACCATCGACCGGAAGAGGTACACCAGCACCAAAGAGGTGCTGGACGCCACCCTGATCC
ACCAGAGCATCACCGGCCTGTACGAGACACGGATCGACCTGTCTCAGCTGGGAGGCGACAAAAGGCCGGC
GGCCACGAAAAAGGCCGGCCAGGCAAAAAAGAAAAAGTAAGAATTCCTAGAGCTCGCTGATCAGCCTCGA
CTGTGCCTTCTAGTTGCCAGCCATCTGTTGTTTGCCCCTCCCCCGTGCCTTCCTTGACCCTGGAAGGTGC
CACTCCCACTGTCCTTTCCTAATAAAATGAGGAAATTGCATCGCATTGTCTGAGTAGGTGTCATTCTATT
CTGGGGGGTGGGGTGGGGCAGGACAGCAAGGGGGAGGATTGGGAAGAGAATAGCAGGCATGCTGGGGAGC
GGCCGCAGGAACCCCTAGTGATGGAGTTGGCCACTCCCTCTCTGCGCGCTCGCTCGCTCACTGAGGCCGG
GCGACCAAAGGTCGCCCGACGCCCGGGCTTTGCCCGGGCGGCCTCAGTGAGCGAGCGAGCGCGCAGCTGC
CTGCAGGGGCGCCTGATGCGGTATTTTCTCCTTACGCATCTGTGCGGTATTTCACACCGCATA
[95 nt withheld, positions 6574-6668]
T
[46 nt withheld, positions 6670-6715]
C
[141 nt withheld, positions 6717-6857]
CCTTTGACGTTGGAGTCCACGTTCTTT
[37 nt withheld, positions 6885-6921]
ACTCTATCTCGGGCTATTCTTTTGATTTATAAGGGATTTTGCCGATTTCGGTCTATTGGTTAAAAAATGA
GCTGATTTAACAAAAATTTAACGCGAATTTTAACAAAATATTAACGTTTACAATTTTATGGTGCACTCTC
AGTACAATCTGCTCTGATGCCGCATAGTTAAGCCAGCCCCGACACCCGCCAACACCCGCTGACGCGCCCT
GACGGGCTTGTCTGCTCCCGGCATCCGCTTACAGACAAGCTGTGACCGTCTCCGGGAGCTGCATGTGTCA
GAGGTTTTCACCGTCATCACCGAAACGCGCGAGACGAAAGGGCCTCGTGATACGCCTATTTTTATAGGTT
AATGTCATGATAATAATGGTTTCTTAGACGTCAGGTGGCACTTTTCGGGGAAATGTGCGCGGAACCCCTA
TTTGTTTATTTTTCTAAATACATTCAAATATGTATCCGCTCATGAGACAATAACCCTGATAAATGCTTCA
ATAATATTGAAAAAGGAAGAGTATGAGTATTCAACATTTCCGTGTCGCCCTTATTCCCTTTTTTGCGGCA
TTTTGCCTTCCTGTTTTTGCTCACCCAGAAACGCTGGTGAAAGTAAAAGATGCTGAAGATCAGTTGGGTG
CACGAGTGGGTTACATCGAACTGGATCTCAACAGCGGTAAGATCCTTGAGAGTTTTCGCCCCGAAGAACG
TTTTCCAATGATGAGCACTTTTAAAGTTCTGCTATGTGGCGCGGTATTATCCCGTATTGACGCCGGGCAA
GAGCAACTCGGTCGCCGCATACACTATTCTCAGAATGACTTGGTTGAGTACTCACCAGTCACAGAAAAGC
ATCTTACGGATGGCATGACAGTAAGAGAATTATGCAGTGCTGCCATAACCATGAGTGATAACACTGCGGC
CAACTTACTTCTGACAACGATCGGAGGACCGAAGGAGCTAACCGCTTTTTTGCACAACATGGGGGATCAT
GTAACTCGCCTTGATCGTTGGGAACCGGAGCTGAATGAAGCCATACCAAACGACGAGCGTGACACCACGA
TGCCTGTAGCAATGGCAACAACGTTGCGCAAACTATTAACTGGCGAACTACTTACTCTAGCTTCCCGGCA
ACAATTAATAGACTGGATGGAGGCGGATAAAGTTGCAGGACCACTTCTGCGCTCGGCCCTTCCGGCTGGC
TGGTTTATTGCTGATAAATCTGGAGCCGGTGAGCGTGGAAGCCGCGGTATCATTGCAGCACTGGGGCCAG
ATGGTAAGCCCTCCCGTATCGTAGTTATCTACACGACGGGGAGTCAGGCAACTATGGATGAACGAAATAG
ACAGATCGCTGAGATAGGTGCCTCACTGATTAAGCATTGGTAACTGTCAGACCAAGTTTACTCATATATA
CTTTAGATTGATTTAAAACTTCATTTTTAATTTAAAAGGATCTAGGTGAAGATCCTTTTTGATAATCTCA
TGACCAAAATCCCTTAACGTGAGTTTTCGTTCCACTGAGCGTCAGACCCCGTAGAAAAGATCAAAGGATC
TTCTTGAGATCCTTTTTTTCTGCGCGTAATCTGCTGCTTGCAAAC
